Addgene plasmid #184459: pVITRO1-BFP-CAAX
Purpose: Plasma membrane-targeted EBFP2 expression in mammalian cells
Depositing lab: Chuan-Hsiang Huang. Depositing organization: Johns Hopkins University and School of Medicine. Publication: Deciphering cell signaling networks with massively multiplexed biosensor barcoding. Yang JM, Chi WY, Liang J, Takayanagi S, Iglesias PA, Huang CH. Cell. 2021 Dec 9;184(25):6193-6206.e14. doi: 10.1016/j.cell.2021.11.005. Epub 2021 Nov 26. PubMed 34838160.
Backbone
  Vector backbone: pVITRO1-hygro-mcs
  Backbone manufacturer: InvivoGen
  Backbone size w/o insert (bp): 6491
  Total vector size (bp): 6760
  Vector type: Mammalian Expression
Growth in bacteria
  Bacterial resistance: Hygromycin, 200 μg/mL
  Growth temperature: 37°C
  Growth strain: DH5alpha
  Copy number: High Copy
Gene/Insert
  Gene/Insert name: EBFP2-CAAX
  Species: Synthetic
  Insert size (bp): 269
  Mutation: WT
  Promoter: Rat EF1α
  Cloning method: Restriction Enzyme; 5′ cloning site BspEI (not destroyed); 3′ cloning site BamHI (not destroyed)
  Sequencing primers: 5′ N/A; 3′ GGAAAGACCAGGCGGAGTTTC
Terms and licenses: Academic/Nonprofit Terms; Industry Terms: Not Available to Industry
How to cite: pVITRO1-BFP-CAAX was a gift from Chuan-Hsiang Huang (Addgene plasmid # 184459 ; http://n2t.net/addgene:184459 ; RRID:Addgene_184459)
