[The description below was written by a language model from this plasmid's Addgene catalogue record and pLannotate feature annotations shown in this document.]
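Description:
pVITRO1-BFP-CAAX is a mammalian expression plasmid built on InvivoGen's pVITRO1-hygro-mcs backbone, a vector with two separate transcription units. It replicates in E. coli from a high-copy ColE1/pUC-type origin and is selected with hygromycin in bacteria. No separate ampicillin or kanamycin marker is annotated. The hygromycin phosphotransferase gene (hph) is the only resistance marker, and short bacterial promoter elements (tac and T7 fragments) sit immediately upstream of it, which would account for its expression in E. coli.

The payload is EBFP2, a monomeric, rapidly maturing blue fluorescent protein derived from Aequorea victoria. It is fused at its C-terminus to a short K-Ras fragment that supplies the CAAX motif, a prenylation signal that anchors the protein to the inner leaflet of the plasma membrane. The catalogue lists the rat EF1α promoter as the driver. The feature table does not annotate it, but a CMV enhancer and partial CMV promoter lie upstream of an unannotated stretch before EBFP2, which fits a composite enhancer/EF1α arrangement. Downstream of the fusion, an FMDV IRES links hph to the same transcript, which ends at an EF-1α polyadenylation signal, so hygromycin selection in mammalian cells is coupled to reporter expression. The second cassette, with an SV40 enhancer fragment, a mouse EF-1α promoter and an SV40 poly(A) signal, has no annotated insert and appears to be empty.

The sequenced record is 7,301 nt, longer than the 6,760 bp catalogue total. The listed insert size of 269 bp is also shorter than the EBFP2 coding region alone. The plasmid is used to label the plasma membrane with blue fluorescence, and the associated publication concerns multiplexed biosensor barcoding.
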