Features (pLannotate 1.2.2; 14 found; start..end, strand, type, name):
     51..242     +  promoter       SV40 promoter (fragment): SV40 enhancer and early promoter
    429..1562    +  promoter       mEF-1α promoter (fragment): strong constitutive promoter for mouse elongation factor EF-1α
   1607..1728    -  polyA_signal   SV40 poly(A) signal: SV40 polyadenylation signal
   1751..1822    -  CDS            large T antigen (fragment): large T antigen from SV40 (simian virus 40)
   1916..2504    +  rep_origin     ori: high-copy-number ColE1/pMB1/pBR322/pUC origin of replication
   2584..2887    +  enhancer       CMV enhancer: human cytomegalovirus immediate early enhancer
   2889..2988    +  promoter       CMV promoter (fragment): human cytomegalovirus (CMV) immediate early promoter
   4320..5036    +  CDS            EBFP2: EBFP2 is a basic (constitutively fluorescent) blue fluorescent protein published in 2007, derived from Aequorea victoria. It is reported to be a rapidly-maturing monomer with moderate acid sensitivity.
   5061..5127    +  CDS            K-Ras (fragment): human small GTPase proto-oncoprotein
   5148..5592    +  misc_feature   FMDV IRES: internal ribosome entry site (IRES) of the foot-and-mouth disease virus
   5625..5643    +  promoter       tac promoter (fragment): strong E. coli promoter; hybrid between the trp and lac UV5 promoters
   5663..5681    +  promoter       T7 promoter: promoter for bacteriophage T7 RNA polymerase
   5691..6713    +  CDS            hph: KHYB_ECOLX - Experimental evidence at protein level: Swiss-Prot protein existence level 1. The aminoglycoside phosphotransferases achieve inactivation of their antibiotic substrates by phosphorylation. Only phosphorylates hygromycin and closely related compounds such as demethyl analogs and destomycin. From Escherichia coli.
   6728..7300    +  polyA_signal   EF-1α poly(A) signal: human EF-1α polyadenylation signal
>Addgene plasmid #184459 | pVITRO1-BFP-CAAX | addgene full sequence | sequence record 362891 | Addgene NGS Result
CCTGCAGGGCCTGAAATAACCTCTGAAAGAGGAACTTGGTTAGGTACCTTCTGAGGCGGAAAGAACCAGC
TGTGGAATGTGTGTCAGTTAGGGTGTGGAAAGTCCCCAGGCTCCCCAGCAGGCAGAAGTATGCAAAGCAT
GCATCTCAATTAGTCAGCAACCAGGTGTGGAAAGTCCCCAGGCTCCCCAGCAGGCAGAAGTATGCAAAGC
ATGCATCTCAATTAGTCAGCAACCATAGTCCCACTAGTGGAGCCGAGAGTAATTCATACAAAAGGAGGGA
TCGCCTTCGCAAGGGGAGAGCCCAGGGACCGTCCCTAAATTCTCACAGACCCAAATCCCTGTAGCCGCCC
CACGACAGCGCGAGGAGCATGCGCTCAGGGCTGAGCGCGGGGAGAGCAGAGCACACAAGCTCATAGACCC
TGGTCGTGGGGGGGAGGACCGGGGAGCTGGCGCGGGGCAAACTGGGAAAGCGGTGTCGTGTGCTGGCTCC
GCCCTCTTCCCGAGGGTGGGGGAGAACGGTATATAAGTGCGGCAGTCGCCTTGGACGTTCTTTTTCGCAA
CGGGTTTGCCGTCAGAACGCAGGTGAGGGGCGGGTGTGGCTTCCGCGGGCCGCCGAGCTGGAGGTCCTGC
TCCGAGCGGGCCGGGCCCCGCTGTCGTCGGCGGGGATTAGCTGCGAGCATTCCCGCTTCGAGTTGCGGGC
GGCGCGGGAGGCAGAGTGCGAGGCCTAGCGGCAACCCCGTAGCCTCGCCTCGTGTCCGGCTTGAGGCCTA
GCGTGGTGTCCGCGCCGCCGCCGCGTGCTACTCCGGCCGCACTCTGGTCTTTTTTTTTTTTGTTGTTGTT
GCCCTGCTGCCTTCGATTGCCGTTCAGCAATAGGGGCTAACAAAGGGAGGGTGCGGGGCTTGCTCGCCCG
GAGCCCGGAGAGGTCATGGTTGGGGAGGAATGGAGGGACAGGAGTGGCGGCTGGGGCCCGCCCGCCTTCG
GAGCACATGTCCGACGCCACCTGGATGGGGCGAGGCCTGGGGTTTTTCCCGAAGCAACCAGGCTGGGGTT
AGCGTGCCGAGGCCATGTGGCCCCAGCACCCGGCACGATCTGGCTTGGCGGCGCCGCGTTGCCCTGCCTC
CCTAACTAGGGTGAGGCCATCCCGTCCGGCACCAGTTGCGTGCGTGGAAAGATGGCCGCTCCCGGGCCCT
GTTGCAAGGAGCTCAAAATGGAGGACGCGGCAGCCCGGTGGAGCGGGCGGGTGAGTCACCCACACAAAGG
AAGAGGGCCTGGTCCCTCACCGGCTGCTGCTTCCTGTGACCCCGTGGTCCTATCGGCCGCAATAGTCACC
TCGGGCTTTTGAGCACGGCTAGTCGCGGCGGGGGGAGGGGATGTAATGGCGTTGGAGTTTGTTCACATTT
GGTGGGTGGAGACTAGTCAGGCCAGCCTGGCGCTGGAAGTCATTTTTGGAATTTGTCCCCTTGAGTTTTG
AGCGGAGCTAATTCTCGGGCTTCTTAGCGGTTCAAAGGTATCTTTTAAACCCTTTTTTAGGTGTTGTGAA
AACCACCGCTAATTCAAAGCAACCGGTGATATCAAAGATCTTGTACAGCTAGCTGGCCAGACATGATAAG
ATACATTGATGAGTTTGGACAAACCACAACTAGAATGCAGTGAAAAAAATGCTTTATTTGTGAAATTTGT
GATGCTATTGCTTTATTTGTAACCATTATAAGCTGCAATAAACAAGTTAACAACAACAATTGCATTCATT
TTATGTTTCAGGTTCAGGGGGAGGTGTGGGAGGTTTTTTAAAGCAAGTAAAACCTCTACAAATGTGGTAT
GGAAATGTTAATTAACTAGCCATGACCAAAATCCCTTAACGTGAGTTTTCGTTCCACTGAGCGTCAGACC
CCGTAGAAAAGATCAAAGGATCTTCTTGAGATCCTTTTTTTCTGCGCGTAATCTGCTGCTTGCAAACAAA
AAAACCACCGCTACCAGCGGTGGTTTGTTTGCCGGATCAAGAGCTACCAACTCTTTTTCCGAAGGTAACT
GGCTTCAGCAGAGCGCAGATACCAAATACTGTTCTTCTAGTGTAGCCGTAGTTAGGCCACCACTTCAAGA
ACTCTGTAGCACCGCCTACATACCTCGCTCTGCTAATCCTGTTACCAGTGGCTGCTGCCAGTGGCGATAA
GTCGTGTCTTACCGGGTTGGACTCAAGACGATAGTTACCGGATAAGGCGCAGCGGTCGGGCTGAACGGGG
GGTTCGTGCACACAGCCCAGCTTGGAGCGAACGACCTACACCGAACTGAGATACCTACAGCGTGAGCTAT
GAGAAAGCGCCACGCTTCCCGAAGGGAGAAAGGCGGACAGGTATCCGGTAAGCGGCAGGGTCGGAACAGG
AGAGCGCACGAGGGAGCTTCCAGGGGGAAACGCCTGGTATCTTTATAGTCCTGTCGGGTTTCGCCACCTC
TGACTTGAGCGTCGATTTTTGTGATGCTCGTCAGGGGGGCGGAGCCTATGGAAAAACGCCAGCAACGCGG
CCTTTTTACGGTTCCTGGCCTTTTGCTGGCCTTTTGCTCACATGTTCTTAATTAACCTGCAGGCGTTACA
TAACTTACGGTAAATGGCCCGCCTGGCTGACCGCCCAACGACCCCCGCCCATTGACGTCAATAATGACGT
ATGTTCCCATAGTAACGCCAATAGGGACTTTCCATTGACGTCAATGGGTGGAGTATTTACGGTAAACTGC
CCACTTGGCAGTACATCAAGTGTATCATATGCCAAGTACGCCCCCTATTGACGTCAATGACGGTAAATGG
CCCGCCTGGCATTATGCCCAGTACATGACCTTATGGGACTTTCCTACTTGGCAGTACATCTACGTATTAG
TCATCGCTATTACCATGATGATGCGGTTTTGGCAGTACATCAATGGGCGTGGATAGCGGTTTGACTCACG
GGGATTTCCAAGTCTCCACCCCATTGACGTCAATGGGAGTTTGTTTTGACTAGTGGAGCCGAGAGTAATT
CATACAAAAGGAGGGATCGCCTTCGCAAGGGGAGAGCCCAGGGACCGTCCCTAAATTCTCACAGACCCAA
ATCCCTGTAGCCGCCCCACGACAGCGCGAGGAGCATGCGCCCAGGGCTGAGCGCGGGTAGATCAGAGCAC
ACAAGCTCACAGTCCCCGGCGGTGGGGGGAGGGGCGCGCTGAGCGGGGGCCAGGGAGCTGGCGCGGGGCA
AACTGGGAAAGTGGTGTCGTGTGCTGGCTCCGCCCTCTTCCCGAGGGTGGGGGAGAACGGTATATAAGTG
CGGTAGTCGCCTTGGACGTTCTTTTTCGCAACGGGTTTGCCGTCAGAACGCAGGTGAGTGGCGGGTGTGG
CTTCCGCGGGCCCCGGAGCTGGAGCCCTGCTCTGAGCGGGCCGGGCTGATATGCGAGTGTCGTCCGCAGG
GTTTAGCTGTGAGCATTCCCACTTCGAGTGGCGGGCGGTGCGGGGGTGAGAGTGCGAGGCCTAGCGGCAA
CCCCGTAGCCTCGCCTCGTGTCCGGCTTGAGGCCTAGCGTGGTGTCCGCCGCCGCGTGCCACTCCGGCCG
CACTATGCGTTTTTTGTCCTTGCTGCCCTCGATTGCCTTCCAGCAGCATGGGCTAACAAAGGGAGGGTGT
GGGGCTCACTCTTAAGGAGCCCATGAAGCTTACGTTGGATAGGAATGGAAGGGCAGGAGGGGCGACTGGG
GCCCGCCCGCCTTCGGAGCACATGTCCGACGCCACCTGGATGGGGCGAGGCCTGTGGCTTTCCGAAGCAA
TCGGGCGTGAGTTTAGCCTACCTGGGCCATGTGGCCCTAGCACTGGGCACGGTCTGGCCTGGCGGTGCCG
CGTTCCCTTGCCTCCCAACAAGGGTGAGGCCGTCCCGCCCGGCACCAGTTGCTTGCGCGGAAAGATGGCC
GCTCCCGGGGCCCTGTTGCAAGGAGCTCAAAATGGAGGACGCGGCAGCCCGGTGGAGCGGGCGGGTGAGT
CACCCACACAAAGGAAGAGGGCCTTGCCCCTCGCCGGCCGCTGCTTCCTGTGACCCCGTGGTCTATCGGC
CGCATAGTCACCTCGGGCTTCTCTTGAGCACCGCTCGTCGCGGCGGGGGGAGGGGATCTAATGGCGTTGG
AGTTTGTTCACATTTGGTGGGTGGAGACTAGTCAGGCCAGCCTGGCGCTGGAAGTCATTCTTGGAATTTG
CCCCTTTGAGTTTGGAGCGAGGCTAATTCTCAAGCCTCTTAGCGGTTCAAAGGTATTTTCTAAACCCGTT
TCCAGGTGTTGTGAAAGCCACCGCTAATTCAAAGCAATCCGGAGCCACCATGGTGAGCAAGGGCGAGGAG
CTGTTCACCGGGGTGGTGCCCATCCTGGTCGAGCTGGACGGCGACGTAAACGGCCACAAGTTCAGCGTGA
GGGGCGAGGGCGAGGGCGATGCCACCAACGGCAAGCTGACCCTGAAGTTCATCTGCACCACCGGCAAGCT
GCCCGTGCCCTGGCCCACCCTCGTGACCACCCTGAGCCACGGCGTGCAGTGCTTCGCCCGCTACCCCGAC
CACATGAAGCAGCACGACTTCTTCAAGTCCGCCATGCCCGAAGGCTACGTCCAGGAGCGCACCATCTTCT
TCAAGGACGACGGCACCTACAAGACCCGCGCCGAGGTGAAGTTCGAGGGCGACACCCTGGTGAACCGCAT
CGAGCTGAAGGGCGTCGACTTCAAGGAGGACGGCAACATCCTGGGGCACAAGCTGGAGTACAACTTCAAC
AGCCACAACATCTATATCATGGCCGTCAAGCAGAAGAACGGCATCAAGGTGAACTTCAAGATCCGCCACA
ACGTGGAGGACGGCAGCGTGCAGCTCGCCGACCACTACCAGCAGAACACCCCCATCGGCGACGGCCCCGT
GCTGCTGCCCGACAGCCACTACCTGAGCACCCAGTCCGTGCTGAGCAAAGACCCCAACGAGAAGCGCGAT
CACATGGTCCTGCTGGAGTTCCGCACCGCCGCCGGGATCACTCTCGGCATGGACGAGCTGTACAAGTCTG
GCAGCGGAGGCTCTGGAGGCAAAGAAAAGATGAGCAAAGATGGTAAAAAGAAGAAAAAGAAGTCAAAGAC
AAAGTGTGTAATTATGTGAGGATCCCGTACGCCTAGGAGCAGGTTTCCCCAATGACACAAAACGTGCAAC
TTGAAACTCCGCCTGGTCTTTCCAGGTCTAGAGGGGTAACACTTTGTACTGCGTTTGGCTCCACGCTCGA
TCCACTGGCGAGTGTTAGTAACAGCACTGTTGCTTCGTAGCGGAGCATGACGGCCGTGGGAACTCCTCCT
TGGTAACAAGGACCCACGGGGCCAAAAGCCACGCCCACACGGGCCCGTCATGTGTGCAACCCCAGCACGG
CGACTTTACTGCGAAACCCACTTTAAAGTGACATTGAAACTGGTACCCACACACTGGTGACAGGCTAAGG
ATGCCCTTCAGGTACCCCGAGGTAACACGCGACACTCGGGATCTGAGAAGGGGACTGGGGCTTCTATAAA
AGCGCTCGGTTTAAAAAGCTTCTATGCCTGAATAGGTGACCGGAGGTCGGCACCTTTCCTTTGCAATTAC
TGACCCTATGAATACACTGACTGTTTGACAATTAATCATCGGCATAGTATATCGGCATAGTATAATACGA
CTCACTATAGGAGGGCCACCATGAAGAAACCTGAACTGACAGCAACTTCTGTTGAGAAGTTTCTCATTGA
AAAATTTGATTCTGTTTCTGATCTCATGCAGCTGTCTGAAGGTGAAGAAAGCAGAGCCTTTTCTTTTGAT
GTTGGAGGAAGAGGTTATGTTCTGAGGGTCAATTCTTGTGCTGATGGTTTTTACAAAGACAGATATGTTT
ACAGACACTTTGCCTCTGCTGCTCTGCCAATTCCAGAAGTTCTGGACATTGGAGAATTTTCTGAATCTCT
CACCTACTGCATCAGCAGAAGAGCACAAGGAGTCACTCTCCAGGATCTCCCTGAAACTGAGCTGCCAGCT
GTTCTGCAACCTGTTGCTGAAGCAATGGATGCCATTGCAGCAGCTGATCTGAGCCAAACCTCTGGATTTG
GTCCTTTTGGTCCCCAAGGCATTGGTCAGTACACCACTTGGAGGGATTTCATTTGTGCCATTGCTGATCC
TCATGTCTATCACTGGCAGACTGTGATGGATGACACAGTTTCTGCTTCTGTTGCTCAGGCACTGGATGAA
CTCATGCTGTGGGCAGAAGATTGTCCTGAAGTCAGACACCTGGTCCATGCTGATTTTGGAAGCAACAATG
TTCTGACAGACAATGGCAGAATCACTGCAGTCATTGACTGGTCTGAAGCCATGTTTGGAGATTCTCAATA
TGAGGTTGCCAACATTTTTTTTTGGAGACCTTGGCTGGCTTGCATGGAACAACAAACAAGATATTTTGAA
AGAAGACACCCAGAACTGGCTGGTTCCCCCAGACTGAGAGCCTACATGCTCAGAATTGGCCTGGACCAAC
TGTATCAATCTCTGGTTGATGGAAACTTTGATGATGCTGCTTGGGCACAAGGAAGATGTGATGCCATTGT
GAGGTCTGGTGCTGGAACTGTTGGAAGAACTCAAATTGCAAGAAGGTCTGCTGCTGTTTGGACTGATGGA
TGTGTTGAAGTTCTGGCTGACTCTGGAAACAGGAGACCCTCCACAAGACCCAGAGCCAAGGAATGAATAT
TAGCTAGATTATCCCTAATACCTGCCACCCCACTCTTAATCAGTGGTGGAAGAACGGTCTCAGAACTGTT
TGTTTCAATTGGCCATTTAAGTTTAGTAGTAAAAGACTGGTTAATGATAACAATGCATCGTAAAACCTTC
AGAAGGAAAGGAGAATGTTTTGTGGACCACTTTGGTTTTCTTTTTTGCGTGTGGCAGTTTTAAGTTATTA
GTTTTTAAAATCAGTACTTTTTAATGGAAACAACTTGACCAAAAATTTGTCACAGAATTTTGAGACCCAT
TAAAAAAGTTAAATGAGAAACCTGTGTGTTCCTTTGGTCAACACCGAGACATTTAGGTGAAAGACATCTA
ATTCTGGTTTTACGAATCTGGAAACTTCTTGAAAATGTAATTCTTGAGTTAACACTTCTGGGTGGAGAAT
AGGGTTGTTTTCCCCCCACATAATTGGAAGGGGAAGGAATATCATTTAAAGCTATGGGAGGGTTGCTTTG
ATTACAACACTGGAGAGAAATGCAGCATGTTGCTGATTGCCTGTCACTAAAACAGGCCAAAAACTGAGTC
CTTGGGTTGCATAGAAAGCTG
